Addgene plasmid #85806: CMV ArcLightCo (Q239)-T2A-nls-mCherry
Purpose: Genetically encoded voltage sensor ArcLight- codon optimized
Depositing lab: Vincent Pieribone. Depositing organization: John B. Pierce Laboratory. Publication: Directed evolution of key residues in fluorescent protein inverses the polarity of voltage sensitivity in the genetically-encoded indicator ArcLight. Platisa J, Vasan G, Yang A, Pieribone VA. ACS Chem Neurosci. 2017 Jan 3. doi: 10.1021/acschemneuro.6b00234. PubMed 28045247.
Backbone
  Vector backbone: pCS2+ CMV
  Backbone size w/o insert (bp): 4903
  Total vector size (bp): 6364
  Vector type: Mammalian Expression
  Selectable markers: Hygromycin
Growth in bacteria
  Bacterial resistance: Ampicillin, 100 μg/mL
  Growth temperature: 37°C
  Growth strain: DH5alpha
  Copy number: High Copy
Gene/Insert
  Gene/Insert name: ArcLightCo-Q239 (alt names: ArcLight codon optimized; CiVSP; Super Ecliptic pHluorin)
  Species: Ciona intestinalis
  Insert size (bp): 1461
  Mutation: Ci-VSP contains R217Q mutation; super ecliptic pHluorin contains A227D mutation. The A227D mutation increases the fluorescence response magnitude. We replaced residues 71-91 within CiVSD with an amino acid sequence (KSRITSEGEYIPLDQIDINV) from the Kir2.1 channel Golgi-to-plasma membrane trafficking signal. The Kir 2.1 channel ER export signal sequence (FCYENEV) was added to C-terminus of super ecliptic pHluorin. The sequence is codon optimized using mammalian codon preference.
  GenBank ID: AB183035 AY533296
  Promoter: CMV
  Tag / fusion protein: mCherry (C terminal on insert)
  Cloning method: Restriction Enzyme; 5′ cloning site KpnI (not destroyed); 3′ cloning site SphI (not destroyed)
  Sequencing primers: 5′ gttcaatactatgtattggccctatgc; 3′ ccttgagcatctgacttctggcta
Resource information
  A portion of this plasmid was derived from a plasmid made by: Dr. Atsushi Miyawaki, Laboratory for Cell Function Dynamics, Brain Science Institute, RIKEN, 2-1 Hirosawa, Saitama 351-0198, Japan.
Terms and licenses: Academic/Nonprofit Terms; Industry Terms: Not Available to Industry
Depositor comments: A portion of this plasmid was derived from a plasmid made by Dr. Atsushi Miyawaki, Laboratory for Cell Function Dynamics, Brain Science Institute, RIKEN, 2-1 Hirosawa, Saitama 351-0198, Japan.
How to cite: CMV ArcLightCo (Q239)-T2A-nls-mCherry was a gift from Vincent Pieribone (Addgene plasmid # 85806 ; http://n2t.net/addgene:85806 ; RRID:Addgene_85806)
