[The description below was written by a language model from this plasmid's Addgene catalogue record and pLannotate feature annotations shown in this document.]
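Description:
CMV ArcLightCo (Q239)-T2A-nls-mCherry is a mammalian expression plasmid built on a pCS2+ CMV backbone. It carries a mammalian codon-optimized version of the genetically encoded voltage indicator ArcLight. It is maintained in E. coli at high copy through a ColE1/pUC-type origin and selected with ampicillin via the β-lactamase gene. The catalogue lists hygromycin as a selectable marker, but neither feature table annotates a hygromycin resistance cassette. Only a short SV40 promoter fragment, the SV40 origin and an SV40 poly(A) signal are found downstream of the expression unit, so this marker is not supported by the annotations. The depositor sequence (6,364 nt) and the full-plasmid sequencing result (6,303 nt) show the same feature order and differ slightly in length, with the simian CMV IE94 promoter annotated as a shorter fragment in the latter.

The simian CMV IE94 enhancer/promoter drives a single open reading frame that ends in a β-globin-derived 3′ region with the rabbit β-globin poly(A) signal. The sensor fuses the Ciona intestinalis voltage-sensing domain (Ci-VSP, with R217Q) to super ecliptic pHluorin carrying A227D, a change that increases the magnitude of the fluorescence response. Residues 71–91 of the voltage-sensing domain were replaced with the Kir2.1 Golgi-to-plasma-membrane trafficking signal, which is annotated as a KCNJ2 fragment. A Kir2.1 ER export signal was added after the pHluorin, and both signals are intended to improve surface delivery. As the name indicates, a T2A self-cleaving peptide then separates the sensor from nuclear-localized mCherry. Expressing cells are therefore marked by red nuclei, while the membrane-bound green signal reports voltage. The plasmid is suited to optical recording of membrane potential in transfected mammalian cells.
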