Features (pLannotate 1.2.2; 17 found; start..end, strand, type, name):
     21..1005    +  promoter       CMV IE94 promoter: enhancer/promoter region of simian cytomegalovirus major immediate early transcription unit IE94
   1225..1284    +  CDS            KCNJ2 (fragment): KCNJ2_HUMAN - Also known as IRK1. Experimental evidence at protein level: Swiss-Prot protein existence level 1. Probably participates in establishing action potential waveform and excitability of neuronal and muscle tissues. Inward rectifier potassium channels are characterized by a greater tendency to allow potassium to flow into the cell rather than out of it. Their voltage dependence is regulated by the concentration of extracellular potassium; as external potassium is raised, the voltage range of the channel opening shifts to more positive voltages. The inward rectification is mainly due t
   1741..2454    +  CDS            pHluorin, ecliptic: pHluorin, ecliptic is a multistate long stokes shift fluorescent protein published in 1998, derived from Aequorea victoria.
   2587..3291    +  CDS            mCherry: mCherry is a basic (constitutively fluorescent) red fluorescent protein published in 2004, derived from Discosoma sp.. It is reported to be a very rapidly-maturing monomer with low acid sensitivity.
   3310..3381    +  CDS            HBB (fragment): HBB_PONPY - Experimental evidence at transcript level: Swiss-Prot protein existence level 2. Involved in oxygen transport from the lung to the various peripheral tissues. From Pongo pygmaeus (Bornean orangutan).
   3452..3507    +  polyA_signal   β-globin poly(A) signal: rabbit β-globin polyadenylation signal (Gil and Proudfoot, 1987)
   3890..3906    -  protein_bind   lac operator: The lac repressor binds to the lac operator to inhibit transcription in E. coli. This inhibition can be relieved by adding lactose or isopropyl-β-D-thiogalactopyranoside (IPTG). lac repressor encoded by lacI
   3914..3944    -  promoter       lac promoter: promoter for the E. coli lac operon
   3959..3980    -  protein_bind   CAP binding site: CAP binding activates transcription in the presence of cAMP. E. coli catabolite activator protein
   3993..4032    -  CDS            lacI (fragment): lac repressor; lacI; The lac repressor binds to the lac operator to inhibit transcription in E. coli. This inhibition can be relieved by adding lactose or isopropyl-β-D-thiogalactopyranoside (IPTG).
   4039..4061    +  promoter       SV40 promoter (fragment): SV40 enhancer and early promoter
   4085..4220    +  rep_origin     SV40 ori: SV40 origin of replication
   4240..4374    +  polyA_signal   SV40 poly(A) signal: SV40 polyadenylation signal
   4376..4430    -  CDS            lacI (fragment): lac repressor; lacI; The lac repressor binds to the lac operator to inhibit transcription in E. coli. This inhibition can be relieved by adding lactose or isopropyl-β-D-thiogalactopyranoside (IPTG).
   4613..5201    -  rep_origin     ori: high-copy-number ColE1/pMB1/pBR322/pUC origin of replication
   5372..6232    -  CDS            AmpR: β-lactamase; bla; confers resistance to ampicillin, carbenicillin, and related antibiotics
   6233..6337    -  promoter       AmpR promoter: bla
>Addgene plasmid #85806 | CMV ArcLightCo (Q239)-T2A-nls-mCherry | depositor full sequence | sequence record 166991 | CMV ArcLightCo (Q239)-T2A-nls-mCherry sequence 6364 bps
GTCGACTGCAGAGGGCCCTCGACCATAGCCAATTCAATATGGCGTATATGGACTCATGCCAATTCAATAT
GGTGGATCTGGACCTGTGCCAATTCAATATGGCGTATATGGACTCGTGCCAATTCAATATGGTGGATCTG
GACCCCAGCCAATTCAATATGGCGGACTTGGCACCATGCCAATTCAATATGGCGGACTTGGCACTGTGCC
AACTGGGGAGGGGTCTACTTGGCACGGTGCCAAGTTTGAGGAGGGGTCTTGGCCCTGTGCCAAGTCCGCC
ATATTGAATTGGCATGGTGCCAATAATGGCGGCCATATTGGCTATATGCCAGGATCAATATATAGGCAAT
ATCCAATATGGCCCTATGCCAATATGGCTATTGGCCAGGTTCAATACTATGTATTGGCCCTATGCCATAT
AGTATTCCATATATGGGTTTTCCTATTGACGTAGATAGCCCCTCCCAATGGGCGGTCCCATATACCATAT
ATGGGGCTTCCTAATACCGCCCATAGCCACTCCCCCATTGACGTCAATGGTCTCTATATATGGTCTTTCC
TATTGACGTCATATGGGCGGTCCTATTGACGTATATGGCGCCTCCCCCATTGACGTCAATTACGGTAAAT
GGCCCGCCTGGCTCAATGCCCATTGACGTCAATAGGACCACCCACCATTGACGTCAATGGGATGGCTCAT
TGCCCATTCATATCCGTTCTCACGCCCCCTATTGACGTCAATGACGGTAAATGGCCCACTTGGCAGTACA
TCAATATCTATTAATAGTAACTTGGCAAGTACATTACTATTGGAAGGACGCCAGGGTACATTGGCAGTAC
TCCCATTGACGTCAATGGCGGTAAATGGCCCGCGATGGCTGCCAAGTACATCCCCATTGACGTCAATGGG
GAGGGGCAATGACGCAAATGGGCGTTCCATTGACGTAAATGGGCGGTAGGCGTGCCTAATGGGAGGTCTA
TATAAGCAATGCTCGTTTAGGGAACGGTACCACCATGGAAGGTTTTGACGGGTCAGACTTTAGCCCTCCT
GCCGATCTCGTGGGTGTGGACGGTGCTGTGATGCGGAACGTGGTGGACGTGACAATCAACGGCGACGTGA
CTGCACCACCTAAGGCAGCTCCTAGAAAATCTGAGAGTGTGAAGAAAGTCCACTGGAACGACGTGGATCA
GGGACCAAGCGAGAAGCCCGAAACAAGACAGGAGAAGAGCAGGATCACCAGCGAGGGCGAGTACATCCCC
CTGGACCAGATCGACATCAACGTGGACGACGGGAGGATGGAAATTCCTACCACAGGAGTGGGTAGAGTCC
AGTTTAGGGTGAGAGCTGTCATCGACCATCTGGGAATGCGGGTGTTCGGCGTCTTTCTCATCTTCCTGGA
CATCATTCTGATGATCATTGATCTGAGTCTCCCTGGGAAGTCAGAGAGCTCCCAGAGCTTCTACGACGGC
ATGGCACTGGCCCTCAGCTGCTACTTCATGCTGGATCTCGGCCTGAGGATCTTCGCATACGGACCCAAGA
ACTTCTTTACCAATCCTTGGGAGGTGGCCGACGGACTGATCATTGTGGTCACTTTTGTGGTCACCATTTT
CTACACAGTGCTGGACGAGTACGTGCAGGAGACAGGAGCAGACGGACTCGGACAGCTGGTGGTCCTCGCT
CGACTGCTCCGAGTGGTCCGACTGGCAAGGATCTTTTACTCCCACCAGCAGGGGAATTCAATGTCTAAAG
GGGAGGAACTGTTCACTGGTGTGGTCCCCATTCTGGTGGAGCTCGACGGCGACGTGAACGGCCATAAGTT
TTCAGTGAGCGGGGAGGGTGAAGGCGACGCTACTTACGGAAAGCTCACCCTGAAATTCATCTGCACTACC
GGGAAGCTGCCAGTGCCTTGGCCTACCCTGGTCACAACTCTCACATACGGCGTGCAGTGTTTCAGTCGCT
ATCCTGACCATATGAAGCGACACGATTTCTTTAAATCTGCTATGCCAGAGGGCTACGTGCAGGAACGGAC
CATCTTCTTTAAGGACGACGGCAATTATAAAACTCGCGCAGAGGTGAAGTTTGAAGGCGACACCCTGGTC
AACCGAATCGAGCTCAAGGGAATTGACTTCAAAGAAGACGGAAATATCCTGGGGCACAAGCTCGAGTACA
ACTATAACGACCATCAGGTGTACATCATGGCCGATAAGCAGAAAAACGGCATTAAGGCTAACTTCAAGAT
CCGCCACAACATTGAAGACGGCGGAGTGCAGCTGGCCGATCATTACCAGCAGAACACACCAATCGGAGAC
GGGCCTGTCCTGCTCCCAGATAATCACTATCTGTTCACCACATCCACTCTGTCTAAGGACCCCAACGAGA
AAAGAGATCATATGGTGCTGCTGGAGTTTGTCACTGCCGACGGGATTACCCACGGAATGGACGAGCTGTA
TAAGTTCTGCTACGAGAACGAGGTGGCATGCGGAAGCGGAGAAGGACGGGGTAGTCTGCTGACATGCGGC
GACGTAGAAGAGAATCCTGGTCCCGCCCCGGGGTCGACCATGGTGCCCAAGAAGAAGAGGAAAGTCGTGA
GCAAGGGCGAGGAGGACAACATGGCCATCATCAAGGAGTTCATGCGCTTCAAGGTGCACATGGAGGGCTC
CGTGAACGGCCACGAGTTCGAGATCGAGGGCGAGGGCGAGGGCCGCCCCTACGAGGGCACCCAGACCGCC
AAGCTGAAGGTGACCAAGGGCGGCCCCCTGCCCTTCGCCTGGGACATCCTGTCCCCTCAGTTCATGTACG
GCTCCAAGGCCTACGTGAAGCACCCCGCCGACATCCCCGACTACTTGAAGCTGTCCTTCCCCGAGGGCTT
CAAGTGGGAGCGCGTGATGAACTTCGAGGACGGCGGCGTGGTGACCGTGACCCAGGACTCCTCCCTGCAG
GACGGCGAGTTCATCTACAAGGTGAAGCTGCGCGGCACCAACTTCCCCTCCGACGGCCCCGTAATGCAGA
AGAAGACCATGGGCTGGGAGGCCTCCTCCGAGCGGATGTACCCCGAGGACGGCGCCCTGAAGGGCGAGAT
CAAGCAGAGGCTGAAGCTGAAGGACGGCGGCCACTACGACGCCGAGGTCAAGACCACCTACAAGGCCAAG
AAGCCCGTGCAGCTGCCCGGCGCCTACAACGTCAACATCAAGCTGGACATCACCTCCCACAACGAGGACT
ACACCATCGTGGAACAGTACGAGCGCGCCGAGGGCCGCCACTCCACCGGCGGCATGGACGAGCTGTACAA
GTAAGCTAGCAGCGGCCGCACTCCTCAGGTGCAGGCTGCCTATCAGAAGGTGGTGGCTGGTGTGGCCAAT
GCCCTGGCTCACAAATACCACTGAGATCTTTTTCCCTCTGCCAAAAATTATGGGGACATCATGAAGCCCC
TTGAGCATCTGACTTCTGGCTAATAAAGGAAATTTATTTTCATTGCAATAGTGTGTTGGAATTTTTTGTG
TCTCTCACTCGGAAGGACATATGGGAGGGCAAATCATTTAAAACATCAGAATGAGTATTTGGTTTAGAGT
TTGGCAACATATGCCATATGCTGGCTGCCATGAACAAAGGTGGCTATAAAGAGGTCATCAGTATATGAAA
CAGCCCCCTGCTGTCCATTCCTTATTCCATAGAAAAGCCTTGACTTGAGGTTAGATTTTTTTTATATTTT
GTTTTGTGTTATTTTTTTCTTTAACATCCCTAAAATTTTCCTTACATGTTTTACTAGCCAGATTTTTCCT
CCTCTCCTGACTACTCCCAGTCATAGCTGTCCCTCTTCTCTTATGAAGATCCCTCGACCTGCAGCCCAAG
CTTGGCGTAATCATGGTCATAGCTGTTTCCTGTGTGAAATTGTTATCCGCTCACAATTCCACACAACATA
CGAGCCGGAAGCATAAAGTGTAAAGCCTGGGGTGCCTAATGAGTGAGCTAACTCACATTAATTGCGTTGC
GCTCACTGCCCGCTTTCCAGTCGGGAAACCTGTCGTGCCAGCGGATCCGCATCTCAATTAGTCAGCAACC
ATAGTCCCGCCCCTAACTCCGCCCATCCCGCCCCTAACTCCGCCCAGTTCCGCCCATTCTCCGCCCCATG
GCTGACTAATTTTTTTTATTTATGCAGAGGCCGAGGCCGCCTCGGCCTCTGAGCTATTCCAGAAGTAGTG
AGGAGGCTTTTTTGGAGGCCTAGGCTTTTGCAAAAAGCTAACTTGTTTATTGCAGCTTATAATGGTTACA
AATAAAGCAATAGCATCACAAATTTCACAAATAAAGCATTTTTTTCACTGCATTCTAGTTGTGGTTTGTC
CAAACTCATCAATGTATCTTATCATGTCTGGATCCGCTGCATTAATGAATCGGCCAACGCGCGGGGAGAG
GCGGTTTGCGTATTGGGCGCTCTTCCGCTTCCTCGCTCACTGACTCGCTGCGCTCGGTCGTTCGGCTGCG
GCGAGCGGTATCAGCTCACTCAAAGGCGGTAATACGGTTATCCACAGAATCAGGGGATAACGCAGGAAAG
AACATGTGAGCAAAAGGCCAGCAAAAGGCCAGGAACCGTAAAAAGGCCGCGTTGCTGGCGTTTTTCCATA
GGCTCCGCCCCCCTGACGAGCATCACAAAAATCGACGCTCAAGTCAGAGGTGGCGAAACCCGACAGGACT
ATAAAGATACCAGGCGTTTCCCCCTGGAAGCTCCCTCGTGCGCTCTCCTGTTCCGACCCTGCCGCTTACC
GGATACCTGTCCGCCTTTCTCCCTTCGGGAAGCGTGGCGCTTTCTCAATGCTCACGCTGTAGGTATCTCA
GTTCGGTGTAGGTCGTTCGCTCCAAGCTGGGCTGTGTGCACGAACCCCCCGTTCAGCCCGACCGCTGCGC
CTTATCCGGTAACTATCGTCTTGAGTCCAACCCGGTAAGACACGACTTATCGCCACTGGCAGCAGCCACT
GGTAACAGGATTAGCAGAGCGAGGTATGTAGGCGGTGCTACAGAGTTCTTGAAGTGGTGGCCTAACTACG
GCTACACTAGAAGGACAGTATTTGGTATCTGCGCTCTGCTGAAGCCAGTTACCTTCGGAAAAAGAGTTGG
TAGCTCTTGATCCGGCAAACAAACCACCGCTGGTAGCGGTGGTTTTTTTGTTTGCAAGCAGCAGATTACG
CGCAGAAAAAAAGGATCTCAAGAAGATCCTTTGATCTTTTCTACGGGGTCTGACGCTCAGTGGAACGAAA
ACTCACGTTAAGGGATTTTGGTCATGAGATTATCAAAAAGGATCTTCACCTAGATCCTTTTAAATTAAAA
ATGAAGTTTTAAATCAATCTAAAGTATATATGAGTAAACTTGGTCTGACAGTTACCAATGCTTAATCAGT
GAGGCACCTATCTCAGCGATCTGTCTATTTCGTTCATCCATAGTTGCCTGACTCCCCGTCGTGTAGATAA
CTACGATACGGGAGGGCTTACCATCTGGCCCCAGTGCTGCAATGATACCGCGAGACCCACGCTCACCGGC
TCCAGATTTATCAGCAATAAACCAGCCAGCCGGAAGGGCCGAGCGCAGAAGTGGTCCTGCAACTTTATCC
GCCTCCATCCAGTCTATTAATTGTTGCCGGGAAGCTAGAGTAAGTAGTTCGCCAGTTAATAGTTTGCGCA
ACGTTGTTGCCATTGCTACAGGCATCGTGGTGTCACGCTCGTCGTTTGGTATGGCTTCATTCAGCTCCGG
TTCCCAACGATCAAGGCGAGTTACATGATCCCCCATGTTGTGCAAAAAAGCGGTTAGCTCCTTCGGTCCT
CCGATCGTTGTCAGAAGTAAGTTGGCCGCAGTGTTATCACTCATGGTTATGGCAGCACTGCATAATTCTC
TTACTGTCATGCCATCCGTAAGATGCTTTTCTGTGACTGGTGAGTACTCAACCAAGTCATTCTGAGAATA
GTGTATGCGGCGACCGAGTTGCTCTTGCCCGGCGTCAATACGGGATAATACCGCGCCACATAGCAGAACT
TTAAAAGTGCTCATCATTGGAAAACGTTCTTCGGGGCGAAAACTCTCAAGGATCTTACCGCTGTTGAGAT
CCAGTTCGATGTAACCCACTCGTGCACCCAACTGATCTTCAGCATCTTTTACTTTCACCAGCGTTTCTGG
GTGAGCAAAAACAGGAAGGCAAAATGCCGCAAAAAAGGGAATAAGGGCGACACGGAAATGTTGAATACTC
ATACTCTTCCTTTTTCAATATTATTGAAGCATTTATCAGGGTTATTGTCTCATGAGCGGATACATATTTG
AATGTATTTAGAAAAATAAACAAATAGGGGTTCCGCGCACATTTCCCCGAAAAGTGCCACCTGG
