Features (pLannotate 1.2.2; 18 found; start..end, strand, type, name):
    119..707     -  rep_origin     ori: high-copy-number ColE1/pMB1/pBR322/pUC origin of replication
    878..1738    -  CDS            AmpR: β-lactamase; bla; confers resistance to ampicillin, carbenicillin, and related antibiotics
   1739..1843    -  promoter       AmpR promoter: bla
   1898..2815    +  promoter       CMV IE94 promoter (fragment): enhancer/promoter region of simian cytomegalovirus major immediate early transcription unit IE94
   3035..3094    +  CDS            KCNJ2 (fragment): KCNJ2_HUMAN - Also known as IRK1. Experimental evidence at protein level: Swiss-Prot protein existence level 1. Probably participates in establishing action potential waveform and excitability of neuronal and muscle tissues. Inward rectifier potassium channels are characterized by a greater tendency to allow potassium to flow into the cell rather than out of it. Their voltage dependence is regulated by the concentration of extracellular potassium; as external potassium is raised, the voltage range of the channel opening shifts to more positive voltages. The inward rectification is mainly due t
   3551..4264    +  CDS            pHluorin, ecliptic: pHluorin, ecliptic is a multistate long stokes shift fluorescent protein published in 1998, derived from Aequorea victoria.
   4397..5101    +  CDS            mCherry: mCherry is a basic (constitutively fluorescent) red fluorescent protein published in 2004, derived from Discosoma sp.. It is reported to be a very rapidly-maturing monomer with low acid sensitivity.
   5117..5188    +  CDS            HBB (fragment): HBB_PONPY - Experimental evidence at transcript level: Swiss-Prot protein existence level 2. Involved in oxygen transport from the lung to the various peripheral tissues. From Pongo pygmaeus (Bornean orangutan).
   5259..5314    +  polyA_signal   β-globin poly(A) signal: rabbit β-globin polyadenylation signal (Gil and Proudfoot, 1987)
   5699..5715    -  protein_bind   lac operator: The lac repressor binds to the lac operator to inhibit transcription in E. coli. This inhibition can be relieved by adding lactose or isopropyl-β-D-thiogalactopyranoside (IPTG). lac repressor encoded by lacI
   5723..5753    -  promoter       lac promoter: promoter for the E. coli lac operon
   5768..5789    -  protein_bind   CAP binding site: CAP binding activates transcription in the presence of cAMP. E. coli catabolite activator protein
   5802..5841    -  CDS            lacI (fragment): lac repressor; lacI; The lac repressor binds to the lac operator to inhibit transcription in E. coli. This inhibition can be relieved by adding lactose or isopropyl-β-D-thiogalactopyranoside (IPTG).
   5848..5870    +  promoter       SV40 promoter (fragment): SV40 enhancer and early promoter
   5894..6029    +  rep_origin     SV40 ori: SV40 origin of replication
   6049..6183    +  polyA_signal   SV40 poly(A) signal: SV40 polyadenylation signal
   6185..6239    -  CDS            lacI (fragment): lac repressor; lacI; The lac repressor binds to the lac operator to inhibit transcription in E. coli. This inhibition can be relieved by adding lactose or isopropyl-β-D-thiogalactopyranoside (IPTG).
   6241..6303    -  rep_origin     RSF ori (fragment): Plasmids containing the RSF 1030 origin of replication can be propagated in E. coli cells that contain additional plasmids with compatible origins.
>Addgene plasmid #85806 | CMV ArcLightCo (Q239)-T2A-nls-mCherry | addgene full sequence | sequence record 170999 | Addgene next-generation full plasmid sequencing result
CTCACTCAAAGGCGGTAATACGGTTATCCACAGAATCAGGGGATAACGCAGGAAAGAACATGTGAGCAAA
AGGCCAGCAAAAGGCCAGGAACCGTAAAAAGGCCGCGTTGCTGGCGTTTTTCCATAGGCTCCGCCCCCCT
GACGAGCATCACAAAAATCGACGCTCAAGTCAGAGGTGGCGAAACCCGACAGGACTATAAAGATACCAGG
CGTTTCCCCCTGGAAGCTCCCTCGTGCGCTCTCCTGTTCCGACCCTGCCGCTTACCGGATACCTGTCCGC
CTTTCTCCCTTCGGGAAGCGTGGCGCTTTCTCATAGCTCACGCTGTAGGTATCTCAGTTCGGTGTAGGTC
GTTCGCTCCAAGCTGGGCTGTGTGCACGAACCCCCCGTTCAGCCCGACCGCTGCGCCTTATCCGGTAACT
ATCGTCTTGAGTCCAACCCGGTAAGACACGACTTATCGCCACTGGCAGCAGCCACTGGTAACAGGATTAG
CAGAGCGAGGTATGTAGGCGGTGCTACAGAGTTCTTGAAGTGGTGGCCTAACTACGGCTACACTAGAAGA
ACAGTATTTGGTATCTGCGCTCTGCTGAAGCCAGTTACCTTCGGAAAAAGAGTTGGTAGCTCTTGATCCG
GCAAACAAACCACCGCTGGTAGCGGTGGTTTTTTTGTTTGCAAGCAGCAGATTACGCGCAGAAAAAAAGG
ATCTCAAGAAGATCCTTTGATCTTTTCTACGGGGTCTGACGCTCAGTGGAACGAAAACTCACGTTAAGGG
ATTTTGGTCATGAGATTATCAAAAAGGATCTTCACCTAGATCCTTTTAAATTAAAAATGAAGTTTTAAAT
CAATCTAAAGTATATATGAGTAAACTTGGTCTGACAGTTACCAATGCTTAATCAGTGAGGCACCTATCTC
AGCGATCTGTCTATTTCGTTCATCCATAGTTGCCTGACTCCCCGTCGTGTAGATAACTACGATACGGGAG
GGCTTACCATCTGGCCCCAGTGCTGCAATGATACCGCGAGACCCACGCTCACCGGCTCCAGATTTATCAG
CAATAAACCAGCCAGCCGGAAGGGCCGAGCGCAGAAGTGGTCCTGCAACTTTATCCGCCTCCATCCAGTC
TATTAATTGTTGCCGGGAAGCTAGAGTAAGTAGTTCGCCAGTTAATAGTTTGCGCAACGTTGTTGCCATT
GCTACAGGCATCGTGGTGTCACGCTCGTCGTTTGGTATGGCTTCATTCAGCTCCGGTTCCCAACGATCAA
GGCGAGTTACATGATCCCCCATGTTGTGCAAAAAAGCGGTTAGCTCCTTCGGTCCTCCGATCGTTGTCAG
AAGTAAGTTGGCCGCAGTGTTATCACTCATGGTTATGGCAGCACTGCATAATTCTCTTACTGTCATGCCA
TCCGTAAGATGCTTTTCTGTGACTGGTGAGTACTCAACCAAGTCATTCTGAGAATAGTGTATGCGGCGAC
CGAGTTGCTCTTGCCCGGCGTCAATACGGGATAATACCGCGCCACATAGCAGAACTTTAAAAGTGCTCAT
CATTGGAAAACGTTCTTCGGGGCGAAAACTCTCAAGGATCTTACCGCTGTTGAGATCCAGTTCGATGTAA
CCCACTCGTGCACCCAACTGATCTTCAGCATCTTTTACTTTCACCAGCGTTTCTGGGTGAGCAAAAACAG
GAAGGCAAAATGCCGCAAAAAAGGGAATAAGGGCGACACGGAAATGTTGAATACTCATACTCTTCCTTTT
TCAATATTATTGAAGCATTTATCAGGGTTATTGTCTCATGAGCGGATACATATTTGAATGTATTTAGAAA
AATAAACAAATAGGGGTTCCGCGCACATTTCCCCGAAAAGTGCCACCTGGGTCGACTGCAGAGGGCCCTC
GACCATAGCCAATTCAATATGGCGTATATGGACTCGTGCCAATTCAATATGGTGGATCTGGACCCCAGCC
AATTCAATATGGCGGACTTGGCACCATGCCAATTCAATATGGCGGACCTGGCACTGTGCCAACTGGGGAG
GGGTCTACTTGGCACGGTGCCAAGTTTGAGGAGGGGTCTTGGCCCTGTGCCAAGTCCGCCATATTGAATT
GGCATGGTGCCAATAATGGCGGCCATATTGGCTATATGCCAGGATCAATATATAGGCAATATCCAATATG
GCCCTATGCCAATATGGCTATTGGCCAGGTTCAATACTATGTATTGGCCCTATGCCATATAGTATTCCAT
ATATGGGTTTTCCTATTGACGTAGATAGCCCCTCCCAATGGGCGGTCCCATATACCATATATGGGGCTTC
CTAATACCGCCCATAGCCACTCCCCCATTGACGTCAATGGTCTCTATATATGGTCTTTCCTATTGACGTC
ATATGGGCGGTCCTATTGACGTATATGGCGCCTCCCCCATTGACGTCAATTACGGTAAATGGCCCGCCTG
GCTCAATGCCCATTGACGTCAATAGGACCACCCACCATTGACGTCAATGGGATGGCTCATTGCCCATTCA
TATCCGTTCTCACGCCCCCTATTGACGTCAATGACGGTAAATGGCCCACTTGGCAGTACATCAATATCTA
TTAATAGTAACTTGGCAAGTACATTACTATTGGAAGTACGCCAGGGTACATTGGCAGTACTCCCATTGAC
GTCAATGGCGGTAAATGGCCCGCGATGGCTGCCAAGTACATCCCCATTGACGTCAATGGGGAGGGGCAAT
GACGCAAATGGGCGTTCCATTGACGTAAATGGGCGGTAGGCGTGCCTAATGGGAGGTCTATATAAGCAAT
GCTCGTTTAGGGAACGGTACCACCATGGAAGGTTTTGACGGGTCAGACTTTAGCCCTCCTGCCGATCTCG
TGGGTGTGGACGGTGCTGTGATGCGGAACGTGGTGGACGTGACAATCAACGGCGACGTGACTGCACCACC
TAAGGCAGCTCCTAGAAAATCTGAGAGTGTGAAGAAAGTCCACTGGAACGACGTGGATCAGGGACCAAGC
GAGAAGCCCGAAACAAGACAGGAGAAGAGCAGGATCACCAGCGAGGGCGAGTACATCCCCCTGGACCAGA
TCGACATCAACGTGGACGACGGGAGGATGGAAATTCCTACCACAGGAGTGGGTAGAGTCCAGTTTAGGGT
GAGAGCTGTCATCGACCATCTGGGAATGCGGGTGTTCGGCGTCTTTCTCATCTTCCTGGACATCATTCTG
ATGATCATTGATCTGAGTCTCCCTGGGAAGTCAGAGAGCTCCCAGAGCTTCTACGACGGCATGGCACTGG
CCCTCAGCTGCTACTTCATGCTGGATCTCGGCCTGAGGATCTTCGCATACGGACCCAAGAACTTCTTTAC
CAATCCTTGGGAGGTGGCCGACGGACTGATCATTGTGGTCACTTTTGTGGTCACCATTTTCTACACAGTG
CTGGACGAGTACGTGCAGGAGACAGGAGCAGACGGACTCGGACAGCTGGTGGTCCTCGCTCGACTGCTCC
GAGTGGTCCGACTGGCAAGGATCTTTTACTCCCACCAGCAGGGGAATTCAATGTCTAAAGGGGAGGAACT
GTTCACTGGTGTGGTCCCCATTCTGGTGGAGCTCGACGGCGACGTGAACGGCCATAAGTTTTCAGTGAGC
GGGGAGGGTGAAGGCGACGCTACTTACGGAAAGCTCACCCTGAAATTCATCTGCACTACCGGGAAGCTGC
CAGTGCCTTGGCCTACCCTGGTCACAACTCTCACATACGGCGTGCAGTGTTTCAGTCGCTATCCTGACCA
TATGAAGCGACACGATTTCTTTAAATCTGCTATGCCAGAGGGCTACGTGCAGGAACGGACCATCTTCTTT
AAGGACGACGGCAATTATAAAACTCGCGCAGAGGTGAAGTTTGAAGGCGACACCCTGGTCAACCGAATCG
AGCTCAAGGGAATTGACTTCAAAGAAGACGGAAATATCCTGGGGCACAAGCTCGAGTACAACTATAACGA
CCATCAGGTGTACATCATGGCCGATAAGCAGAAAAACGGCATTAAGGCTAACTTCAAGATCCGCCACAAC
ATTGAAGACGGCGGAGTGCAGCTGGCCGATCATTACCAGCAGAACACACCAATCGGAGACGGGCCTGTCC
TGCTCCCAGATAATCACTATCTGTTCACCACATCCACTCTGTCTAAGGACCCCAACGAGAAAAGAGATCA
TATGGTGCTGCTGGAGTTTGTCACTGCCGACGGGATTACCCACGGAATGGACGAGCTGTATAAGTTCTGC
TACGAGAACGAGGTGGCATGCGGAAGCGGAGAAGGACGGGGTAGTCTGCTGACATGCGGCGACGTAGAAG
AGAATCCTGGTCCCGCCCCGGGGTCGACCATGGTGCCCAAGAAGAAGAGGAAAGTCGTGAGCAAGGGCGA
GGAGGACAACATGGCCATCATCAAGGAGTTCATGCGCTTCAAGGTGCACATGGAGGGCTCCGTGAACGGC
CACGAGTTCGAGATCGAGGGCGAGGGCGAGGGCCGCCCCTACGAGGGCACCCAGACCGCCAAGCTGAAGG
TGACCAAGGGCGGCCCCCTGCCCTTCGCCTGGGACATCCTGTCCCCTCAGTTCATGTACGGCTCCAAGGC
CTACGTGAAGCACCCCGCCGACATCCCCGACTACTTGAAGCTGTCCTTCCCCGAGGGCTTCAAGTGGGAG
CGCGTGATGAACTTCGAGGACGGCGGCGTGGTGACCGTGACCCAGGACTCCTCCCTGCAGGACGGCGAGT
TCATCTACAAGGTGAAGCTGCGCGGCACCAACTTCCCCTCCGACGGCCCCGTAATGCAGAAGAAGACCAT
GGGCTGGGAGGCCTCCTCCGAGCGGATGTACCCCGAGGACGGCGCCCTGAAGGGCGAGATCAAGCAGAGG
CTGAAGCTGAAGGACGGCGGCCACTACGACGCCGAGGTCAAGACCACCTACAAGGCCAAGAAGCCCGTGC
AGCTGCCCGGCGCCTACAACGTCAACATCAAGCTGGACATCACCTCCCACAACGAGGACTACACCATCGT
GGAACAGTACGAGCGCGCCGAGGGCCGCCACTCCACCGGCGGCATGGACGAGCTGTACAAGTAAGCTAGC
GGCCGCACTCCTCAGGTGCAGGCTGCCTATCAGAAGGTGGTGGCTGGTGTGGCCAATGCCCTGGCTCACA
AATACCACTGAGATCTTTTTCCCTCTGCCAAAAATTATGGGGACATCATGAAGCCCCTTGAGCATCTGAC
TTCTGGCTAATAAAGGAAATTTATTTTCATTGCAATAGTGTGTTGGAATTTTTTGTGTCTCTCACTCGGA
AGGACATATGGGAGGGCAAATCATTTAAAACATCAGAATGAGTATTTGGTTTAGAGTTTGGCAACATATG
CCCATATGCTGGCTGCCATGAACAAAGGTTGGCTATAAAGAGGTCATCAGTATATGAAACAGCCCCCTGC
TGTCCATTCCTTATTCCATAGAAAAGCCTTGACTTGAGGTTAGATTTTTTTTATATTTTGTTTTGTGTTA
TTTTTTTCTTTAACATCCCTAAAATTTTCCTTACATGTTTTACTAGCCAGATTTTTCCTCCTCTCCTGAC
TACTCCCAGTCATAGCTGTCCCTCTTCTCTTATGGAGATCCCTCGACCTGCAGCCCAAGCTTGGCGTAAT
CATGGTCATAGCTGTTTCCTGTGTGAAATTGTTATCCGCTCACAATTCCACACAACATACGAGCCGGAAG
CATAAAGTGTAAAGCCTGGGGTGCCTAATGAGTGAGCTAACTCACATTAATTGCGTTGCGCTCACTGCCC
GCTTTCCAGTCGGGAAACCTGTCGTGCCAGCGGATCCGCATCTCAATTAGTCAGCAACCATAGTCCCGCC
CCTAACTCCGCCCATCCCGCCCCTAACTCCGCCCAGTTCCGCCCATTCTCCGCCCCATGGCTGACTAATT
TTTTTTATTTATGCAGAGGCCGAGGCCGCCTCGGCCTCTGAGCTATTCCAGAAGTAGTGAGGAGGCTTTT
TTGGAGGCCTAGGCTTTTGCAAAAAGCTAACTTGTTTATTGCAGCTTATAATGGTTACAAATAAAGCAAT
AGCATCACAAATTTCACAAATAAAGCATTTTTTTCACTGCATTCTAGTTGTGGTTTGTCCAAACTCATCA
ATGTATCTTATCATGTCTGGATCCGCTGCATTAATGAATCGGCCAACGCGCGGGGAGAGGCGGTTTGCGT
ATTGGGCGCTCTTCCGCTTCCTCGCTCACTGACTCGCTGCGCTCGGTCGTTCGGCTGCGGCGAGCGGTAT
CAG
